>Addgene plasmid #75981 | MAPK10 gRNA (BRDN0001148192) | addgene full sequence | sequence record 184950 | Addgene Assembled Sequence
CCCGGGTGCAAAGATGGATAAAGTTTTAAACAGAGAGGAATCTTTGCAGCTAATGGACCTTCTAGGTCTT
GAAAGGAGTGGGAATTGGCTCCGGTGCCCGTCAGTGGGCAGAGCGCACATCGCCCACAGTCCCCGAGAAG
TTGGGGGGAGGGGTCGGCAATTGATCCGGTGCCTAGAGAAGGTGGCGCGGGGTAAACTGGGAAAGTGATG
TCGTGTACTGGCTCCGCCTTTTTCCCGAGGGTGGGGGAGAACCGTATATAAGTGCAGTAGTCGCCGTGAA
CGTTCTTTTTCGCAACGGGTTTGCCGCCAGAACACAGGTAAGTGCCGTGTGTGGTTCCCGCGGGCCTGGC
CTCTTTACGGGTTATGGCCCTTGCGTGCCTTGAATTACTTCCACCTGGCTGCAGTACGTGATTCTTGATC
CCGAGCTTCGGGTTGGAAGTGGGTGGGAGAGTTCGAGGCCTTGCGCTTAAGGAGCCCCTTCGCCTCGTGC
TTGAGTTGAGGCCTGGCCTGGGCGCTGGGGCCGCCGCGTGCGAATCTGGTGGCACCTTCGCGCCTGTCTC
GCTGCTTTCGATAAGTCTCTAGCCATTTAAAATTTTTGATGACCTGCTGCGACGCTTTTTTTCTGGCAAG
ATAGTCTTGTAAATGCGGGCCAAGATCTGCACACTGGTATTTCGGTTTTTGGGGCCGCGGGCGGCGACGG
GGCCCGTGCGTCCCAGCGCACATGTTCGGCGAGGCGGGGCCTGCGAGCGCGGCCACCGAGAATCGGACGG
GGGTAGTCTCAAGCTGGCCGGCCTGCTCTGGTGCCTGGCCTCGCGCCGCCGTGTATCGCCCCGCCCTGGG
CGGCAAGGCTGGCCCGGTCGGCACCAGTTGCGTGAGCGGAAAGATGGCCGCTTCCCGGCCCTGCTGCAGG
GAGCTCAAAATGGAGGACGCGGCGCTCGGGAGAGCGGGCGGGTGAGTCACCCACACAAAGGAAAAGGGCC
TTTCCGTCCTCAGCCGTCGCTTCATGTGACTCCACGGAGTACCGGGCGCCGTCCAGGCACCTCGATTAGT
TCTCGAGCTTTTGGAGTACGTCGTCTTTAGGTTGGGGGGAGGGGTTTTATGCGATGGAGTTTCCCCACAC
TGAGTGGGTGGAGACTGAAGTTAGGCCAGCTTGGCACTTGATGTAATTCTCCTTGGAATTTGCCCTTTTT
GAGTTTGGATCTTGGTTCATTCTCAAGCCTCAGACAGTGGTTCAAAGTTTTTTTCTTCCATTTCAGGTGT
CGTGACGTACGGCCACCATGACCGAGTACAAGCCCACGGTGCGCCTCGCCACCCGCGACGACGTCCCCAG
GGCCGTACGCACCCTCGCCGCCGCGTTCGCCGACTACCCCGCCACGCGCCACACCGTCGATCCGGACCGC
CACATCGAGCGGGTCACCGAGCTGCAAGAACTCTTCCTCACGCGCGTCGGGCTCGACATCGGCAAGGTGT
GGGTCGCGGACGACGGCGCCGCCGTGGCGGTCTGGACCACGCCGGAGAGCGTCGAAGCGGGGGCGGTGTT
CGCCGAGATCGGCCCGCGCATGGCCGAGTTGAGCGGTTCCCGGCTGGCCGCGCAGCAACAGATGGAAGGC
CTCCTGGCGCCGCACCGGCCCAAGGAGCCCGCGTGGTTCCTGGCCACCGTCGGAGTCTCGCCCGACCACC
AGGGCAAGGGTCTGGGCAGCGCCGTCGTGCTCCCCGGAGTGGAGGCGGCCGAGCGCGCCGGGGTGCCCGC
CTTCCTGGAGACCTCCGCGCCCCGCAACCTCCCCTTCTACGAGCGGCTCGGCTTCACCGTCACCGCCGAC
GTCGAGGTGCCCGAAGGACCGCGCACCTGGTGCATGACCCGCAAGCCCGGTGCCTGAACGCGTTAAGTCG
ACAATCAACCTCTGGATTACAAAATTTGTGAAAGATTGACTGGTATTCTTAACTATGTTGCTCCTTTTAC
GCTATGTGGATACGCTGCTTTAATGCCTTTGTATCATGCTATTGCTTCCCGTATGGCTTTCATTTTCTCC
TCCTTGTATAAATCCTGGTTGCTGTCTCTTTATGAGGAGTTGTGGCCCGTTGTCAGGCAACGTGGCGTGG
TGTGCACTGTGTTTGCTGACGCAACCCCCACTGGTTGGGGCATTGCCACCACCTGTCAGCTCCTTTCCGG
GACTTTCGCTTTCCCCCTCCCTATTGCCACGGCGGAACTCATCGCCGCCTGCCTTGCCCGCTGCTGGACA
GGGGCTCGGCTGTTGGGCACTGACAATTCCGTGGTGTTGTCGGGGAAATCATCGTCCTTTCCTTGGCTGC
TCGCCTGTGTTGCCACCTGGATTCTGCGCGGGACGTCCTTCTGCTACGTCCCTTCGGCCCTCAATCCAGC
GGACCTTCCTTCCCGCGGCCTGCTGCCGGCTCTGCGGCCTCTTCCGCGTCTTCGCCTTCGCCCTCAGACG
AGTCGGATCTCCCTTTGGGCCGCCTCCCCGCGTCGACTTTAAGACCAATGACTTACAAGGCAGCTGTAGA
TCTTAGCCACTTTTTAAAAGAAAAGGGGGGACTGGAAGGGCTAATTCACTCCCAACGAAGACAAGATCTG
CTTTTTGCTTGTACTGGGTCTCTCTGGTTAGACCAGATCTGAGCCTGGGAGCTCTCTGGCTAACTAGGGA
ACCCACTGCTTAAGCCTCAATAAAGCTTGCCTTGAGTGCTTCAAGTAGTGTGTGCCCGTCTGTTGTGTGA
CTCTGGTAACTAGAGATCCCTCAGACCCTTTTAGTCAGTGTGGAAAATCTCTAGCAGTACGTATAGTAGT
TCATGTCATCTTATTATTCAGTATTTATAACTTGCAAAGAAATGAATATCAGAGAGTGAGAGGAACTTGT
TTATTGCAGCTTATAATGGTTACAAATAAAGCAATAGCATCACAAATTTCACAAATAAAGCATTTTTTTC
ACTGCATTCTAGTTGTGGTTTGTCCAAACTCATCAATGTATCTTATCATGTCTGGCTCTAGCTATCCCGC
CCCTAACTCCGCCCATCCCGCCCCTAACTCCGCCCAGTTCCGCCCATTCTCCGCCCCATGGCTGACTAAT
TTTTTTTATTTATGCAGAGGCCGAGGCCGCCTCGGCCTCTGAGCTATTCCAGAAGTAGTGAGGAGGCTTT
TTTGGAGGCCTAGGGACGTACCCAATTCGCCCTATAGTGAGTCGTATTACGCGCGCTCACTGGCCGTCGT
TTTACAACGTCGTGACTGGGAAAACCCTGGCGTTACCCAACTTAATCGCCTTGCAGCACATCCCCCTTTC
GCCAGCTGGCGTAATAGCGAAGAGGCCCGCACCGATCGCCCTTCCCAACAGTTGCGCAGCCTGAATGGCG
AATGGG
[124 nt withheld, positions 3367-3490]
C
[91 nt withheld, positions 3492-3582]
A
[49 nt withheld, positions 3584-3632]
CCTTTGACGTTGGAGTCCACGTTCTTT
[37 nt withheld, positions 3660-3696]
ACCCTATCTCGGTCTATTCTTTTGATTTATAAGGGATTTTGCCGATTTCGGCCTATTGGTTAAAAAATGA
GCTGATTTAACAAAAATTTAACGCGAATTTTAACAAAATATTAACGCTTACAATTTAGGTGGCACTTTTC
GGGGAAATGTGCGCGGAACCCCTATTTGTTTATTTTTCTAAATACATTCAAATATGTATCCGCTCATGAG
ACAATAACCCTGATAAATGCTTCAATAATATTGAAAAAGGAAGAGTATGAGTATTCAACATTTCCGTGTC
GCCCTTATTCCCTTTTTTGCGGCATTTTGCCTTCCTGTTTTTGCTCACCCAGAAACGCTGGTGAAAGTAA
AAGATGCTGAAGATCAGTTGGGTGCACGAGTGGGTTACATCGAACTGGATCTCAACAGCGGTAAGATCCT
TGAGAGTTTTCGCCCCGAAGAACGTTTTCCAATGATGAGCACTTTTAAAGTTCTGCTATGTGGCGCGGTA
TTATCCCGTATTGACGCCGGGCAAGAGCAACTCGGTCGCCGCATACACTATTCTCAGAATGACTTGGTTG
AGTACTCACCAGTCACAGAAAAGCATCTTACGGATGGCATGACAGTAAGAGAATTATGCAGTGCTGCCAT
AACCATGAGTGATAACACTGCGGCCAACTTACTTCTGACAACGATCGGAGGACCGAAGGAGCTAACCGCT
TTTTTGCACAACATGGGGGATCATGTAACTCGCCTTGATCGTTGGGAACCGGAGCTGAATGAAGCCATAC
CAAACGACGAGCGTGACACCACGATGCCTGTAGCAATGGCAACAACGTTGCGCAAACTATTAACTGGCGA
ACTACTTACTCTAGCTTCCCGGCAACAATTAATAGACTGGATGGAGGCGGATAAAGTTGCAGGACCACTT
CTGCGCTCGGCCCTTCCGGCTGGCTGGTTTATTGCTGATAAATCTGGAGCCGGTGAGCGTGGGTCTCGCG
GTATCATTGCAGCACTGGGGCCAGATGGTAAGCCCTCCCGTATCGTAGTTATCTACACGACGGGGAGTCA
GGCAACTATGGATGAACGAAATAGACAGATCGCTGAGATAGGTGCCTCACTGATTAAGCATTGGTAACTG
TCAGACCAAGTTTACTCATATATACTTTAGATTGATTTAAAACTTCATTTTTAATTTAAAAGGATCTAGG
TGAAGATCCTTTTTGATAATCTCATGACCAAAATCCCTTAACGTGAGTTTTCGTTCCACTGAGCGTCAGA
CCCCGTAGAAAAGATCAAAGGATCTTCTTGAGATCCTTTTTTTCTGCGCGTAATCTGCTGCTTGCAAACA
AAAAAACCACCGCTACCAGCGGTGGTTTGTTTGCCGGATCAAGAGCTACCAACTCTTTTTCCGAAGGTAA
CTGGCTTCAGCAGAGCGCAGATACCAAATACTGTTCTTCTAGTGTAGCCGTAGTTAGGCCACCACTTCAA
GAACTCTGTAGCACCGCCTACATACCTCGCTCTGCTAATCCTGTTACCAGTGGCTGCTGCCAGTGGCGAT
AAGTCGTGTCTTACCGGGTTGGACTCAAGACGATAGTTACCGGATAAGGCGCAGCGGTCGGGCTGAACGG
GGGGTTCGTGCACACAGCCCAGCTTGGAGCGAACGACCTACACCGAACTGAGATACCTACAGCGTGAGCT
ATGAGAAAGCGCCACGCTTCCCGAAGGGAGAAAGGCGGACAGGTATCCGGTAAGCGGCAGGGTCGGAACA
GGAGAGCGCACGAGGGAGCTTCCAGGGGGAAACGCCTGGTATCTTTATAGTCCTGTCGGGTTTCGCCACC
TCTGACTTGAGCGTCGATTTTTGTGATGCTCGTCAGGGGGGCGGAGCCTATGGAAAAACGCCAGCAACGC
GGCCTTTTTACGGTTCCTGGCCTTTTGCTGGCCTTTTGCTCACATGTTCTTTCCTGCGTTATCCCCTGAT
TCTGTGGATAACCGTATTACCGCCTTTGAGTGAGCTGATACCGCTCGCCGCAGCCGAACGACCGAGCGCA
GCGAGTCAGTGAGCGAGGAAGCGGAAGAGCGCCCAATACGCAAACCGCCTCTCCCCGCGCGTTGGCCGAT
TCATTAATGCAGCTGGCACGACAGGTTTCCCGACTGGAAAGCGGGCAGTGAGCGCAACGCAATTAATGTG
AGTTAGCTCACTCATTAGGCACCCCAGGCTTTACACTTTATGCTTCCGGCTCGTATGTTGTGTGGAATTG
TGAGCGGATAACAATTTCACACAGGAAACAGCTATGACCATGATTACGCCAAGCGCGCAATTAACCCTCA
CTAAAGGGAACAAAAGCTGGAGCTGCAAGCTTAATGTAGTCTTATGCAATACTCTTGTAGTCTTGCAACA
TGGTAACGATGAGTTAGCAACATGCCTTACAAGGAGAGAAAAAGCACCGTGCATGCCGATTGGTGGAAGT
AAGGTGGTACGATCGTGCCTTATTAGGAAGGCAACAGACGGGTCTGACATGGATTGGACGAACCACTGAA
TTGCCGCATTGCAGAGATATTGTATTTAAGTGCCTAGCTCGATACATAAACGGGTCTCTCTGGTTAGACC
AGATCTGAGCCTGGGAGCTCTCTGGCTAACTAGGGAACCCACTGCTTAAGCCTCAATAAAGCTTGCCTTG
AGTGCTTCAAGTAGTGTGTGCCCGTCTGTTGTGTGACTCTGGTAACTAGAGATCCCTCAGACCCTTTTAG
TCAGTGTGGAAAATCTCTAGCAGTGGCGCCCGAACAGGGACTTGAAAGCGAAAGGGAAACCAGAGGAGCT
CTCTCGACGCAGGACTCGGCTTGCTGAAGCGCGCACGGCAAGAGGCGAGGGGCGGCGACTGGTGAGTACG
CCAAAAATTTTGACTAGCGGAGGCTAGAAGGAGAGAGATGGGTGCGAGAGCGTCAGTATTAAGCGGGGGA
GAATTAGATCGCGATGGGAAAAAATTCGGTTAAGGCCAGGGGGAAAGAAAAAATATAAATTAAAACATAT
AGTATGGGCAAGCAGGGAGCTAGAACGATTCGCAGTTAATCCTGGCCTGTTAGAAACATCAGAAGGCTGT
AGACAAATACTGGGACAGCTACAACCATCCCTTCAGACAGGATCAGAAGAACTTAGATCATTATATAATA
CAGTAGCAACCCTCTATTGTGTGCATCAAAGGATAGAGATAAAAGACACCAAGGAAGCTTTAGACAAGAT
AGAGGAAGAGCAAAACAAAAGTAAGACCACCGCACAGCAAGCGGCCGCTGATCTTCAGACCTGGAGGAGG
AGATATGAGGGACAATTGGAGAAGTGAATTATATAAATATAAAGTAGTAAAAATTGAACCATTAGGAGTA
GCACCCACCAAGGCAAAGAGAAGAGTGGTGCAGAGAGAAAAAAGAGCAGTGGGAATAGGAGCTTTGTTCC
TTGGGTTCTTGGGAGCAGCAGGAAGCACTATGGGCGCAGCGTCAATGACGCTGACGGTACAGGCCAGACA
ATTATTGTCTGGTATAGTGCAGCAGCAGAACAATTTGCTGAGGGCTATTGAGGCGCAACAGCATCTGTTG
CAACTCACAGTCTGGGGCATCAAGCAGCTCCAGGCAAGAATCCTGGCTGTGGAAAGATACCTAAAGGATC
AACAGCTCCTGGGGATTTGGGGTTGCTCTGGAAAACTCATTTGCACCACTGCTGTGCCTTGGAATGCTAG
TTGGAGTAATAAATCTCTGGAACAGATTTGGAATCACACGACCTGGATGGAGTGGGACAGAGAAATTAAC
AATTACACAAGCTTAATACACTCCTTAATTGAAGAATCGCAAAACCAGCAAGAAAAGAATGAACAAGAAT
TATTGGAATTAGATAAATGGGCAAGTTTGTGGAATTGGTTTAACATAACAAATTGGCTGTGGTATATAAA
ATTATTCATAATGATAGTAGGAGGCTTGGTAGGTTTAAGAATAGTTTTTGCTGTACTTTCTATAGTGAAT
AGAGTTAGGCAGGGATATTCACCATTATCGTTTCAGACCCACCTCCCAACCCCGAGGGGACCCAGAGAGG
GCCTATTTCCCATGATTCCTTCATATTTGCATATACGATACAAGGCTGTTAGAGAGATAATTAGAATTAA
TTTGACTGTAAACACAAAGATATTAGTACAAAATACGTGACGTAGAAAGTAATAATTTCTTGGGTAGTTT
GCAGTTTTAAAATTATGTTTTAAAATGGACTATCATATGCTTACCGTAACTTGAAAGTATTTCGATTTCT
TGGCTTTATATATCTTGTGGAAAGGACGAAACACCGCACACCCCAGAAAACGCTGGGTTTTAGAGCTAGA
AATAGCAAGTTAAAATAAGGCTAGTCCGTTATCAACTTGAAAAAGTGGCACCGAGTCGGTGCTTTTTTAA
GCTTGGCGTAACTAGATCTTGAGACAAATGGCAGTATTCATCCACAATTTTAAAAGAAAAGGGGGGATTG
GGGGGTACAGTGCAGGGGAAAGAATAGTAGACATAATAGCAACAGACATACAAACTAAAGAATTACAAAA
ACAAATTACAAAAATTCAAAATTTTCGGGTTTATTACAGGGACAGCAGAGATCCACTTTGGCGCCGGCTC
GAGGGGG
Features (pLannotate 1.2.2; 29 found; start..end, strand, type, name):
     14..80      +  CDS            small t antigen (fragment): SV40 (simian virus 40) small t antigen
    106..317     +  promoter       EF-1α core promoter: core promoter for human elongation factor EF-1α
    318..1256    +  intron         EF-1α intron A: intron upstream of the start codon of human EF-1α
   1278..1877    +  CDS            PuroR (fragment): puromycin N-acetyltransferase; pac from Streptomyces; confers resistance to puromycin
   1893..2481    +  misc_feature   WPRE: woodchuck hepatitis virus posttranscriptional regulatory element
   2532..2551    +  misc_feature   cPPT/CTS (fragment): central polypurine tract and central termination sequence of HIV-1
   2553..2786    +  LTR            3' LTR (ΔU3): self-inactivating 3' long terminal repeat (LTR) from HIV-1
   2864..2985    +  polyA_signal   SV40 poly(A) signal: SV40 polyadenylation signal
   3025..3160    +  rep_origin     SV40 ori: SV40 origin of replication
   3181..3199    -  promoter       T7 promoter: promoter for bacteriophage T7 RNA polymerase
   3207..3362    +  CDS            lacZα (fragment): LacZα fragment of β-galactosidase; lacZ fragment
   3367..3795    +  rep_origin     f1 ori (sequence partly withheld): f1 bacteriophage origin of replication; arrow indicates direction of (+) strand synthesis
   3848..3952    +  promoter       AmpR promoter: bla
   3953..4813    +  CDS            AmpR: β-lactamase; bla; confers resistance to ampicillin, carbenicillin, and related antibiotics
   4984..5572    +  rep_origin     ori: high-copy-number ColE1/pMB1/pBR322/pUC origin of replication
   5755..5847    +  CDS            lacI (fragment): lac repressor; lacI; The lac repressor binds to the lac operator to inhibit transcription in E. coli. This inhibition can be relieved by adding lactose or isopropyl-β-D-thiogalactopyranoside (IPTG).
   5860..5881    +  protein_bind   CAP binding site: CAP binding activates transcription in the presence of cAMP. E. coli catabolite activator protein
   5896..5926    +  promoter       lac promoter: promoter for the E. coli lac operon
   5934..5950    +  protein_bind   lac operator: The lac repressor binds to the lac operator to inhibit transcription in E. coli. This inhibition can be relieved by adding lactose or isopropyl-β-D-thiogalactopyranoside (IPTG). lac repressor encoded by lacI
   5995..6013    +  promoter       T3 promoter: promoter for bacteriophage T3 RNA polymerase
   6041..6267    +  promoter       RSV promoter: Rous sarcoma virus enhancer/promoter
   6268..6448    +  LTR            5' LTR (truncated): truncated 5' long terminal repeat (LTR) from HIV-1
   6495..6620    +  misc_feature   HIV-1 Ψ: packaging signal of human immunodeficiency virus type 1
   6604..6967    +  CDS            HIV-1 gag (fragment): gag protein from human immunodeficiency virus 1; gag
   7113..7346    +  misc_feature   RRE: The Rev response element (RRE) of HIV-1 allows for Rev-dependent mRNA export from the nucleus to the cytoplasm.
   7723..7749    +  CDS            Rev (fragment): human immunodeficiency virus 1 (HIV-1) Rev protein; rev; enhances nuclear export of unspliced and incompletely spliced viral mRNAs
   7753..7993    +  promoter       U6 promoter: RNA polymerase III promoter for human U6 snRNA
   8023..8098    +  misc_RNA       gRNA scaffold: guide RNA scaffold for the Streptococcus pyogenes CRISPR/Cas9 system
   8154..8271    +  misc_feature   cPPT/CTS: central polypurine tract and central termination sequence of HIV-1
