[The description below was written by a language model from this plasmid's Addgene catalogue record and pLannotate feature annotations shown in this document.]
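Description:
MAPK10 gRNA (BRDN0001148192) is a third-generation lentiviral guide RNA plasmid built on the lentiGuide-Puro backbone and designed to target human MAPK10 (also known as JNK3), a member of the MAP kinase family. It is propagated in E. coli as a high-copy plasmid through a ColE1/pUC-type origin with ampicillin selection via β-lactamase. The backbone also carries an f1 origin, an SV40 origin and leftover lac and T7/T3 promoter elements from its cloning-vector ancestry.

The lentiviral transfer cassette begins with an RSV promoter fused to a truncated HIV-1 5' LTR, which makes genomic RNA production independent of Tat. This is followed by the Ψ packaging signal with adjoining gag sequence, and the Rev response element for Rev-dependent nuclear export. It ends in a self-inactivating ΔU3 3' LTR, so the integrated provirus lacks LTR promoter activity. Within this unit, a human U6 RNA polymerase III promoter drives the MAPK10-specific spacer joined to the Streptococcus pyogenes Cas9 guide scaffold. A cPPT/CTS element lies downstream to aid nuclear import. A separate EF-1α core promoter with its intron A expresses puromycin N-acetyltransferase for selecting transduced mammalian cells, and a WPRE enhances transcript expression.

The plasmid does not encode Cas9, so it must be paired with a separate Cas9 vector or used in cells that already express the nuclease, typically for MAPK10 knockout. It belongs to a human kinome guide collection associated with work on optimized sgRNA design. The depositors note that the guide was designed against a GenBank reference sequence that has since been withdrawn.
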