Addgene plasmid #75981: MAPK10 gRNA (BRDN0001148192)
Purpose: 3rd generation lentiviral gRNA plasmid targeting human MAPK10
Depositing lab: John Doench & David Root. Depositing organization: Broad Institute. Publication: Optimized sgRNA design to maximize activity and minimize off-target effects of CRISPR-Cas9. Doench JG, Fusi N, Sullender M, Hegde M, Vaimberg EW, Donovan KF, Smith I, Tothova Z, Wilen C, Orchard R, Virgin HW, Listgarten J, Root DE. Nat Biotechnol. 2016 Jan 18. doi: 10.1038/nbt.3437. PubMed 26780180.
Backbone
  Vector backbone: lentiGuide-Puro
  Backbone manufacturer: Zhang Lab (Addgene plasmid # 52963)
  Vector type: Mammalian Expression, Lentiviral, CRISPR
  Selectable markers: Puromycin
Growth in bacteria
  Bacterial resistance: Ampicillin, 100 μg/mL
  Growth temperature: 37°C
  Growth strain: DH5alpha
  Copy number: High Copy
Gene/Insert
  Gene/Insert name: MAPK10 (alt name: MAPK10)
  gRNA/shRNA sequence: CACACCCCAGAAAACGCTGG
  Species: H. sapiens (human)
  Entrez Gene: MAPK10 (a.k.a. JNK3, JNK3A, PRKM10, SAPK1b, p493F12, p54bSAPK)
  Promoter: hU6
  Cloning method: Unknown
  Sequencing primers: 5′ U6-F; 3′ pS2-R
Terms and licenses: Academic/Nonprofit Terms; Industry Terms: Not Available to Industry
Depositor comments: The gRNA was designed to target a Genbank reference sequence which has since been removed from the database. Note that this plasmid does NOT contain Cas9. It should be used in conjunction with lentiCas9-Blast (Addgene #52962) or otherwise with cell lines already expressing Cas9. Browse the full kinome gRNA library at http://www.addgene.org/pooled-library/broadgpp-human-kinome/ or visit http://www.broadinstitute.org/rnai/public/ for detailed protocols and information.
How to cite: MAPK10 gRNA (BRDN0001148192) was a gift from John Doench & David Root (Addgene plasmid # 75981 ; http://n2t.net/addgene:75981 ; RRID:Addgene_75981)
