>Addgene plasmid #75981 | MAPK10 gRNA (BRDN0001148192) | depositor partial sequence | sequence record 143441 | Target Sequence
CACACCCCAGAAAACGCTGG
