>Addgene plasmid #75981 | MAPK10 gRNA (BRDN0001148192) | addgene partial sequence | sequence record 184949 | hU6-F
ACGTGACGTAGAAAGTAATAATTTCTTGGGTAGTTTGCAGTTTTAAAATTATGTTTTAAAATGGACTATC
ATATGCTTACCGTAACTTGAAAGTATTTCGATTTCTTGGCTTTATATATCTTGTGGAAAGGACGAAACAC
CGCACACCCCAGAAAACGCTGGGTTTTAGAGCTAGAAATAGCAAGTTAAAATAAGGCTAGTCCGTTATCA
ACTTGAAAAAGTGGCACCGAGTCGGTGCTTTTTTAAGCTTGGCGTAACTAGATCTTGAGACAAATGGCAG
TATTCATCCACAATTTTAAAAGAAAAGGGGGGATTGGGGGGTACAGTGCAGGGGAAAGAATAGTAGACAT
AATAGCAACAGACATACAAACTAAAGAATTACAAAAACAAATTACAAAAATTCAAAATTTTCGGGTTTAT
TACAGGGACAGCAGAGATCCACTTTGGCGCCGGCTCGAGGGGGCCCGGGTGCAAAGATGGATAAAGTTTT
AAACAGAGAGGAATCTTTGCAGCTAATGGACCTTCTAGGTCTTGAAAGGAGTGGGAATTGGCTCCGGTGC
CCGTCAGTGG
